Addgene plasmid #118356: hHSF4b WT
Purpose: This plasmid expresses human HSF4b WT.
Depositing lab: Lea Sistonen. Depositing organization: Abo Akademi University. Publication: PDSM, a motif for phosphorylation-dependent SUMO modification. Hietakangas V, Anckar J, Blomster HA, Fujimoto M, Palvimo JJ, Nakai A, Sistonen L. Proc Natl Acad Sci U S A. 2006 Jan 3;103(1):45-50. doi: 10.1073/pnas.0503698102. Epub 2005 Dec 21. PubMed 16371476.
Backbone
  Vector backbone: pcDNA3.1
  Backbone manufacturer: Invitrogen
  Vector type: Mammalian Expression
  Selectable markers: Neomycin (select with G418)
Growth in bacteria
  Bacterial resistance: Ampicillin, 100 μg/mL
  Growth temperature: 37°C
  Growth strain: DH5alpha
  Copy number: High Copy
Gene/Insert
  Gene/Insert name: hHSF4b
  Species: H. sapiens (human)
  Mutation: WT
  Entrez Gene: HSF4 (a.k.a. CTM, CTRCT5)
  Cloning method: Restriction Enzyme; 5′ cloning site Unknown (unknown if destroyed)
Terms and licenses: Academic/Nonprofit Terms; Industry Terms: Not Available to Industry
Depositor comments: Transcript Variant: This variant (2) uses two alternate in-frame splice sites in the 3' coding region, compared to variant 1, resulting in a longer protein (isoform b). This variant, alternatively referred to as HSF4b, functions as a transcriptional activator of the constitutive expression of heat shock genes.
How to cite: hHSF4b WT was a gift from Lea Sistonen (Addgene plasmid # 118356 ; http://n2t.net/addgene:118356 ; RRID:Addgene_118356)
