[The description below was written by a language model from this plasmid's Addgene catalogue record and pLannotate feature annotations shown in this document.]
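Description:
hHSF4b WT is a mammalian expression plasmid built on the pcDNA3.1 backbone that carries the wild-type coding sequence of human heat shock factor 4, isoform b. According to the record, this isoform arises from a transcript variant that uses two alternate in-frame splice sites in the 3' coding region, giving a longer protein than isoform a. It acts as a transcriptional activator of constitutive heat shock gene expression. In the 6,955 nt sequenced record, the HSF4 open reading frame sits downstream of the human cytomegalovirus immediate early enhancer and promoter and is followed by the bovine growth hormone polyadenylation signal, an arrangement that gives strong constitutive expression in transfected mammalian cells. A T7 promoter lies between the CMV promoter and the insert and can support in vitro transcription or serve as a sequencing primer site. No epitope tag or reporter is annotated, and the cloning sites used are not recorded.

The plasmid is propagated in E. coli through a high-copy ColE1/pUC-type origin and is selected with ampicillin via the β-lactamase gene and its own promoter. An f1 origin is also present, allowing single-stranded DNA production. For mammalian selection, an SV40 early promoter drives the neomycin phosphotransferase gene, terminated by an SV40 polyadenylation signal, so stable transfectants can be selected with G418. Several short annotated fragments (HIV-1 LTR, ble, lacI, bom, and the lac promoter/operator region) appear to be backbone remnants or partial annotation matches rather than functional parts. The "WT" designation and the associated work on phosphorylation-dependent SUMO modification suggest it serves as a wild-type reference for expressing HSF4b in cells, though the record states only that it expresses human HSF4b.
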