Features (pLannotate 1.2.2; 20 found; start..end, strand, type, name):
      1..380     +  enhancer       CMV enhancer: human cytomegalovirus immediate early enhancer
    381..584     +  promoter       CMV promoter: human cytomegalovirus (CMV) immediate early promoter
    580..613     +  LTR            5' LTR (truncated) (fragment): truncated 5' long terminal repeat (LTR) from HIV-1
    629..647     +  promoter       T7 promoter: promoter for bacteriophage T7 RNA polymerase
    733..2205    +  CDS            HSF4: HSF4_HUMAN - Experimental evidence at protein level: Swiss-Prot protein existence level 1. [Isoform HSF4B]: Transcriptional activator. From Homo sapiens (Human).
   2318..2542    +  polyA_signal   bGH poly(A) signal: bovine growth hormone polyadenylation signal
   2546..2567    +  promoter       SV40 promoter (fragment): SV40 enhancer and early promoter
   2588..3016    +  rep_origin     f1 ori (sequence partly withheld): f1 bacteriophage origin of replication; arrow indicates direction of (+) strand synthesis
   3030..3359    +  promoter       SV40 promoter: SV40 enhancer and early promoter
   3426..4217    +  CDS            neo: KKA2_KLEPN - Also known as kan, nptII. Experimental evidence at protein level: Swiss-Prot protein existence level 1. Resistance to kanamycin, neomycin, paromomycin, ribostamycin, butirosin and gentamicin B. From Klebsiella pneumoniae.
   4241..4399    +  CDS            ble (fragment): BLE_KLEPN - Experimental evidence at protein level: Swiss-Prot protein existence level 1. Binding protein with a strong affinity to the bleomycin family of antibiotics. Binds to CL990; an antimitotic-antibiotic compound. From Klebsiella pneumoniae.
   4394..4515    +  polyA_signal   SV40 poly(A) signal: SV40 polyadenylation signal
   4588..4604    -  protein_bind   lac operator: The lac repressor binds to the lac operator to inhibit transcription in E. coli. This inhibition can be relieved by adding lactose or isopropyl-β-D-thiogalactopyranoside (IPTG). lac repressor encoded by lacI
   4612..4642    -  promoter       lac promoter: promoter for the E. coli lac operon
   4657..4678    -  protein_bind   CAP binding site: CAP binding activates transcription in the presence of cAMP. E. coli catabolite activator protein
   4691..4783    -  CDS            lacI (fragment): lac repressor; lacI; The lac repressor binds to the lac operator to inhibit transcription in E. coli. This inhibition can be relieved by adding lactose or isopropyl-β-D-thiogalactopyranoside (IPTG).
   4966..5554    -  rep_origin     ori: high-copy-number ColE1/pMB1/pBR322/pUC origin of replication
   5725..6585    -  CDS            AmpR: β-lactamase; bla; confers resistance to ampicillin, carbenicillin, and related antibiotics
   6586..6690    -  promoter       AmpR promoter: bla
   6749..6801    -  misc_feature   bom (fragment): basis of mobility region from pBR322
>Addgene plasmid #118356 | hHSF4b WT | addgene full sequence | sequence record 227548 | Addgene NGS Result
GACATTGATTATTGACTAGTTATTAATAGTAATCAATTACGGGGTCATTAGTTCATAGCCCATATATGGA
GTTCCGCGTTACATAACTTACGGTAAATGGCCCGCCTGGCTGACCGCCCAACGACCCCCGCCCATTGACG
TCAATAATGACGTATGTTCCCATAGTAACGCCAATAGGGACTTTCCATTGACGTCAATGGGTGGAGTATT
TACGGTAAACTGCCCACTTGGCAGTACATCAAGTGTATCATATGCCAAGTACGCCCCCTATTGACGTCAA
TGACGGTAAATGGCCCGCCTGGCATTATGCCCAGTACATGACCTTATGGGACTTTCCTACTTGGCAGTAC
ATCTACGTATTAGTCATCGCTATTACCATGGTGATGCGGTTTTGGCAGTACATCAATGGGCGTGGATAGC
GGTTTGACTCACGGGGATTTCCAAGTCTCCACCCCATTGACGTCAATGGGAGTTTGTTTTGGCACCAAAA
TCAACGGGACTTTCCAAAATGTCGTAACAACTCCGCCCCATTGACGCAAATGGGCGGTAGGCGTGTACGG
TGGGAGGTCTATATAAGCAGAGCTCTCTGGCTAACTAGAGAACCCACTGCTTACTGGCTTATCGAAATTA
ATACGACTCACTATAGGGAGACCCAAGCTGGCTAGCGTTTAAACTTAAGCTTGGTACCGAGCTCGGATCC
ACTAGTCCAGTGTGGTGGAATTCCGGATGGTGCAGGAAGCGCCAGCTGCGCTGCCCACGGAGCCAGGCCC
CAGCCCCGTGCCTGCCTTCCTCGGCAAGCTATGGGCGCTGGTGGGGGACCCAGGCACAGACCACCTGATC
CGCTGGAGCCCGAGCGGGACCAGTTTCCTCGTAAGCGACCAGAGCCGTTTCGCCAAGGAAGTGCTGCCCC
AGTATTTCAAGCATAGCAACATGGCGAGCTTCGTGCGCCAACTCAACATGTACGGTTTTCGGAAGGTGGT
GAGCATCGAGCAGGGCGGCCTGCTTAGGCCGGAGCGCGACCACGTCGAGTTCCAGCACCCGAGCTTCGTG
CGCGGCCGCGAGCAGCTACTGGAGCGCGTGCGGCGCAAGGTGCCCGCGCTGCGCGGCGACGACGGCCGCT
GGCGCCCGGAGGACCTGGGTCGACTACTGGGCGAGGTGCAGGCTTTGCGGGGAGTGCAGGAGAGCACCGA
GGCGCGGCTGCGGGAGCTCAGGCAGCAGAACGAGATCTTGTGGCGGGAGGTGGTGACACTTCGGCAGAGC
CACGGTCAGCAGCACCGGGTCATTGGCAAGCTGATCCAGTGTCTCTTTGGGCCACTTCAGGCGGGGCCGA
GCAATGCAGGAGGCAAGAGAAAGCTGTCCCTGATGCTGGATGAGGGGAGCTCATGCCCAACACCTGCCAA
GTTCAACACCTGCCCTCTACCTGGTGCCCTTCTGCAGGACCCCTACTTCATCCAGTCGCCTCTCCCAGAG
ACAAATTTGGGCCTTAGCCCTCACAGGGCCAGGGGCCCCATCATCTCTGACATCCCAGAAGACTCTCCAT
CCCCTGAGGGGACCAGGCTTTCTCCCTCCAGTGATGGCAGGAGGGAGAAGGGCCTGGCACTGCTCAAAGA
AGAGCCGGCCAGTCCAGGGGGGGATGGCGAGGCCGGGCTGGCCCTGGCCCCAAACGAGTGTGACTTCTGC
GTGACAGCCCCCCCGCCACTGCCTGTGGCTGTGGTGCAGGCCATCCTGGAAGGGAAAGGGAGCTTCAGCC
CCGAGGGGCCCAGGAATGCCCAACAGCCTGAACCAGGGGATCCCAGGGAGATACCTGACAGGGGGCCTCT
GGGCCTGGAAAGCGGAGACAGGAGCCCAGAGAGTCTGCTGCCTCCGATGCTGCTTCAGCCCCCTCAAGAA
AGTGTGGAACCTGCAGGGCCTCTAGATGTGCTGGGCCCCAGTCTCCAAGGGCGAGAATGGACCCTGATGG
ACTTGGACATGGAGCTGTCCTTGATGCAGCCCTTGGTTCCAGAGCGGGGTGAGCCTGAGCTGGCGGTCAA
GGGGTTAAATTCTCCAAGCCCAGGGAAGGACCCCACGCTCGGGGCCCCACTCCTGCTGGATGTCCAGGCG
GCCTTGGGAGGCCCAGCCCTGGGCCTGCCTGGGGCTTTAACCATTTATAGCACTCCTGAGAGCCGGACTG
CCTCCTACTTGGGCCCGGAAGCCAGTCCCTCCCCCTAAGACCCCGCGCCTCTGAAGGGGCTTGGAAAAGC
CGAATTCTGCAGATATCCAGCACAGTGGCGGCCGCTCGAGTCTAGAGGGCCCGTTTAAACCCGCTGATCA
GCCTCGACTGTGCCTTCTAGTTGCCAGCCATCTGTTGTTTGCCCCTCCCCCGTGCCTTCCTTGACCCTGG
AAGGTGCCACTCCCACTGTCCTTTCCTAATAAAATGAGGAAATTGCATCGCATTGTCTGAGTAGGTGTCA
TTCTATTCTGGGGGGTGGGGTGGGGCAGGACAGCAAGGGGGAGGATTGGGAAGACAATAGCAGGCATGCT
GGGGATGCGGTGGGCTCTATGGCTTCTGAGGCGGAAAGAACCAGCTGGGGCTCTAGGGGGTATCCCC
[124 nt withheld, positions 2588-2711]
C
[91 nt withheld, positions 2713-2803]
A
[49 nt withheld, positions 2805-2853]
CCTTTGACGTTGGAGTCCACGTTCTTT
[37 nt withheld, positions 2881-2917]
ACCCTATCTCGGTCTATTCTTTTGATTTATAAGGGATTTTGCCGATTTCGGCCTATTGGTTAAAAAATGA
GCTGATTTAACAAAAATTTAACGCGAATTAATTCTGTGGAATGTGTGTCAGTTAGGGTGTGGAAAGTCCC
CAGGCTCCCCAGCAGGCAGAAGTATGCAAAGCATGCATCTCAATTAGTCAGCAACCAGGTGTGGAAAGTC
CCCAGGCTCCCCAGCAGGCAGAAGTATGCAAAGCATGCATCTCAATTAGTCAGCAACCATAGTCCCGCCC
CTAACTCCGCCCATCCCGCCCCTAACTCCGCCCAGTTCCGCCCATTCTCCGCCCCATGGCTGACTAATTT
TTTTTATTTATGCAGAGGCCGAGGCCGCCTCTGCCTCTGAGCTATTCCAGAAGTAGTGAGGAGGCTTTTT
TGGAGGCCTAGGCTTTTGCAAAAAGCTCCCGGGAGCTTGTATATCCATTTTCGGATCTGATCAAGAGACA
GGATGAGGATCGTTTCGCATGATTGAACAAGATGGATTGCACGCAGGTTCTCCGGCCGCTTGGGTGGAGA
GGCTATTCGGCTATGACTGGGCACAACAGACAATCGGCTGCTCTGATGCCGCCGTGTTCCGGCTGTCAGC
GCAGGGGCGCCCGGTTCTTTTTGTCAAGACCGACCTGTCCGGTGCCCTGAATGAACTGCAGGACGAGGCA
GCGCGGCTATCGTGGCTGGCCACGACGGGCGTTCCTTGCGCAGCTGTGCTCGACGTTGTCACTGAAGCGG
GAAGGGACTGGCTGCTATTGGGCGAAGTGCCGGGGCAGGATCTCCTGTCATCTCACCTTGCTCCTGCCGA
GAAAGTATCCATCATGGCTGATGCAATGCGGCGGCTGCATACGCTTGATCCGGCTACCTGCCCATTCGAC
CACCAAGCGAAACATCGCATCGAGCGAGCACGTACTCGGATGGAAGCCGGTCTTGTCGATCAGGATGATC
TGGACGAAGAGCATCAGGGGCTCGCGCCAGCCGAACTGTTCGCCAGGCTCAAGGCGCGCATGCCCGACGG
CGAGGATCTCGTCGTGACCCATGGCGATGCCTGCTTGCCGAATATCATGGTGGAAAATGGCCGCTTTTCT
GGATTCATCGACTGTGGCCGGCTGGGTGTGGCGGACCGCTATCAGGACATAGCGTTGGCTACCCGTGATA
TTGCTGAAGAGCTTGGCGGCGAATGGGCTGACCGCTTCCTCGTGCTTTACGGTATCGCCGCTCCCGATTC
GCAGCGCATCGCCTTCTATCGCCTTCTTGACGAGTTCTTCTGAGCGGGACTCTGGGGTTCGAAATGACCG
ACCAAGCGACGCCCAACCTGCCATCACGAGATTTCGATTCCACCGCCGCCTTCTATGAAAGGTTGGGCTT
CGGAATCGTTTTCCGGGACGCCGGCTGGATGATCCTCCAGCGCGGGGATCTCATGCTGGAGTTCTTCGCC
CACCCCAACTTGTTTATTGCAGCTTATAATGGTTACAAATAAAGCAATAGCATCACAAATTTCACAAATA
AAGCATTTTTTTCACTGCATTCTAGTTGTGGTTTGTCCAAACTCATCAATGTATCTTATCATGTCTGTAT
ACCGTCGACCTCTAGCTAGAGCTTGGCGTAATCATGGTCATAGCTGTTTCCTGTGTGAAATTGTTATCCG
CTCACAATTCCACACAACATACGAGCCGGAAGCATAAAGTGTAAAGCCTGGGGTGCCTAATGAGTGAGCT
AACTCACATTAATTGCGTTGCGCTCACTGCCCGCTTTCCAGTCGGGAAACCTGTCGTGCCAGCTGCATTA
ATGAATCGGCCAACGCGCGGGGAGAGGCGGTTTGCGTATTGGGCGCTCTTCCGCTTCCTCGCTCACTGAC
TCGCTGCGCTCGGTCGTTCGGCTGCGGCGAGCGGTATCAGCTCACTCAAAGGCGGTAATACGGTTATCCA
CAGAATCAGGGGATAACGCAGGAAAGAACATGTGAGCAAAAGGCCAGCAAAAGGCCAGGAACCGTAAAAA
GGCCGCGTTGCTGGCGTTTTTCCATAGGCTCCGCCCCCCTGACGAGCATCACAAAAATCGACGCTCAAGT
CAGAGGTGGCGAAACCCGACAGGACTATAAAGATACCAGGCGTTTCCCCCTGGAAGCTCCCTCGTGCGCT
CTCCTGTTCCGACCCTGCCGCTTACCGGATACCTGTCCGCCTTTCTCCCTTCGGGAAGCGTGGCGCTTTC
TCATAGCTCACGCTGTAGGTATCTCAGTTCGGTGTAGGTCGTTCGCTCCAAGCTGGGCTGTGTGCACGAA
CCCCCCGTTCAGCCCGACCGCTGCGCCTTATCCGGTAACTATCGTCTTGAGTCCAACCCGGTAAGACACG
ACTTATCGCCACTGGCAGCAGCCACTGGTAACAGGATTAGCAGAGCGAGGTATGTAGGCGGTGCTACAGA
GTTCTTGAAGTGGTGGCCTAACTACGGCTACACTAGAAGAACAGTATTTGGTATCTGCGCTCTGCTGAAG
CCAGTTACCTTCGGAAAAAGAGTTGGTAGCTCTTGATCCGGCAAACAAACCACCGCTGGTAGCGGTGGTT
TTTTTGTTTGCAAGCAGCAGATTACGCGCAGAAAAAAAGGATCTCAAGAAGATCCTTTGATCTTTTCTAC
GGGGTCTGACGCTCAGTGGAACGAAAACTCACGTTAAGGGATTTTGGTCATGAGATTATCAAAAAGGATC
TTCACCTAGATCCTTTTAAATTAAAAATGAAGTTTTAAATCAATCTAAAGTATATATGAGTAAACTTGGT
CTGACAGTTACCAATGCTTAATCAGTGAGGCACCTATCTCAGCGATCTGTCTATTTCGTTCATCCATAGT
TGCCTGACTCCCCGTCGTGTAGATAACTACGATACGGGAGGGCTTACCATCTGGCCCCAGTGCTGCAATG
ATACCGCGAGACCCACGCTCACCGGCTCCAGATTTATCAGCAATAAACCAGCCAGCCGGAAGGGCCGAGC
GCAGAAGTGGTCCTGCAACTTTATCCGCCTCCATCCAGTCTATTAATTGTTGCCGGGAAGCTAGAGTAAG
TAGTTCGCCAGTTAATAGTTTGCGCAACGTTGTTGCCATTGCTACAGGCATCGTGGTGTCACGCTCGTCG
TTTGGTATGGCTTCATTCAGCTCCGGTTCCCAACGATCAAGGCGAGTTACATGATCCCCCATGTTGTGCA
AAAAAGCGGTTAGCTCCTTCGGTCCTCCGATCGTTGTCAGAAGTAAGTTGGCCGCAGTGTTATCACTCAT
GGTTATGGCAGCACTGCATAATTCTCTTACTGTCATGCCATCCGTAAGATGCTTTTCTGTGACTGGTGAG
TACTCAACCAAGTCATTCTGAGAATAGTGTATGCGGCGACCGAGTTGCTCTTGCCCGGCGTCAATACGGG
ATAATACCGCGCCACATAGCAGAACTTTAAAAGTGCTCATCATTGGAAAACGTTCTTCGGGGCGAAAACT
CTCAAGGATCTTACCGCTGTTGAGATCCAGTTCGATGTAACCCACTCGTGCACCCAACTGATCTTCAGCA
TCTTTTACTTTCACCAGCGTTTCTGGGTGAGCAAAAACAGGAAGGCAAAATGCCGCAAAAAAGGGAATAA
GGGCGACACGGAAATGTTGAATACTCATACTCTTCCTTTTTCAATATTATTGAAGCATTTATCAGGGTTA
TTGTCTCATGAGCGGATACATATTTGAATGTATTTAGAAAAATAAACAAATAGGGGTTCCGCGCACATTT
CCCCGAAAAGTGCCACCTGACGTCGACGGATCGGGAGATCTCCCGATCCCCTATGGTGCACTCTCAGTAC
AATCTGCTCTGATGCCGCATAGTTAAGCCAGTATCTGCTCCCTGCTTGTGTGTTGGAGGTCGCTGAGTAG
TGCGCGAGCAAAATTTAAGCTACAACAAGGCAAGGCTTGACCGACAATTGCATGAAGAATCTGCTTAGGG
TTAGGCGTTTTGCGCTGCTTCGCGATGTACGGGCCAGATATACGCGTT
